>Addgene plasmid #125027 | pCW57.1-DUXB-CA | addgene full sequence | sequence record 244363 | Addgene NGS Result
TACACAAGCTTAATACACTCCTTAATTGAAGAATCGCAAAACCAGCAAGAAAAGAATGAACAAGAATTAT
TGGAATTAGATAAATGGGCAAGTTTGTGGAATTGGTTTAACATAACAAATTGGCTGTGGTATATAAAATT
ATTCATAATGATAGTAGGAGGCTTGGTAGGTTTAAGAATAGTTTTTGCTGTACTTTCTATAGTGAATAGA
GTTAGGCAGGGATATTCACCATTATCGTTTCAGACCCACCTCCCAACCCCGAGGGGACAATTCTCGACCT
CGAGACAAATGGCAGTATTCATCCACAATTTTAAAAGAAAAGGGGGGATTGGGGGGTACAGTGCAGGGGA
AAGAATAGTAGACATAATAGCAACAGACATACAAACTAAAGAATTACAAAAACAAATTACAAAAATTCAA
AATTTTCGGGTTTATTACAGGGACAGCAGAGATCCACTTTGGCCGCGAATCGATATGTCGAGTTTACTCC
CTATCAGTGATAGAGAACGTATGTCGAGTTTACTCCCTATCAGTGATAGAGAACGATGTCGAGTTTACTC
CCTATCAGTGATAGAGAACGTATGTCGAGTTTACTCCCTATCAGTGATAGAGAACGTATGTCGAGTTTAC
TCCCTATCAGTGATAGAGAACGTATGTCGAGTTTATCCCTATCAGTGATAGAGAACGTATGTCGAGTTTA
CTCCCTATCAGTGATAGAGAACGTATGTCGAGGTAGGCGTGTACGGTGGGAGGCCTATATAAGCAGAGCT
CGTTTAGTGAACCGTCAGATCGCCTGGAGAATTGGCTAGCCCACCATGAATCTGGAAGGCACGAGTGGAG
GAATCCTGCAAAAAGAGTTTTGGAGAAATCGAATACAGTACAATCAATCTCAAAAAGATATACTCCAATC
CTGGTTCCAACATGATCCGTTCCCTGACAAGGCTGCTCGCGAGCAACTCGCGAAGGAGATTGGGGTTCCG
GAGAGTAACATCCAGGTCTGGTTTAAAAACTATCGCGTCAAACAGCGCAAGCTGGATTATAAATGCTTCA
GCGAGAAGGACCAAACTCAGGGGCATGACCAATCCCAACACTTGACCCAGGAATATCTCCCTAAAGAAGC
CCGCCAAAAACAAACCTTCATAACCTGGACTCAGAAGAATAGACTTGTACAAGCATTCGAGCGAAACCCA
TTTCCAGACATTGCCACGCGCAAAAAGCTCGCCGAGCAAACCGGACTCCAAGAGTCCAGAATCCAAATGT
GGTTCCAAAAACAACGCTCTCTCTACTTGAAGAAGTCCAGAATGGAACCTATGAATCTGCTTGTAGATGA
CCCGAACGAGCGCCCCGATGCGACAGTAGGATGGCACCCTATAAATCTGTTTCTGCCGACGGATAGTAGC
CACTATTTTAGCTGTTCTCACTCTTCCTCAGGGCACGAGACTCTTCCCCCAGTTTTGCCCAGTACACAGG
CTCCTTGGGATCCTTTTAGATTTCACGTATCCCAAGGGCCTAATGTGATGATTATGCAGCCAACTCAAGC
AGTTCAAGAAGGCGAGAAATCAGACCAACCACTGATTATCCCCAACCATCTGCTTACACTGCCCATTCTC
ACTAAGGATCTTGATACCCCGACGCCGTTTTGGCTTCAATATCAAGAGGAGCACCAGAATCACAAGGAAC
ACAGTGGAAGCGGCGTTCCCCAAGTTAAGTCTCACAGCCAACCCGAACCCGAGCATAGGGAACAACAGCC
TCTTAACCTCGGTCAGTTTGATATCTCCAACATTCTTCAACGATGGGACGAAATCTGTCAAGCCTTGTTG
GCGGAGTGGGAACCGCTGAAGGGCACCCATTGAGTCGACCATAGTGACTGGATATGTTGTGTTTTACAGT
ATTATGTAGTCTGTTTTTTATGCAAAATCTAATTTAATATATTGATATTTATATCATTTTACGTTTCTCG
TTCAGCTTTCTTGTACAAAGTGGTTTAGTAATGAACCGGTCCACCACCACCACCACCACTAAGGATCCGG
GGTTGGGGTTGCGCCTTTTCCAAGGCAGCCCTGGGTTTGCGCAGGGACGCGGCTGCTCTGGGCGTGGTTC
CGGGAAACGCAGCGGCGCCGACCCTGGGTCTCGCACATTCTTCACGTCCGTTCGCAGCGTCACCCGGATC
TTCGCCGCTACCCTTGTGGGCCCCCCGGCGACGCTTCCTGCTCCGCCCCTAAGTCGGGAAGGTTCCTTGC
GGTTCGCGGCGTGCCGGACGTGACAAACGGAAGCCGCACGTCTCACTAGTACCCTCGCAGACGGACAGCG
CCAGGGAGCAATGGCAGCGCGCCGACCGCGATGGGCTGTGGCCAATAGCGGCTGCTCAGCAGGGCGCGCC
GAGAGCAGCGGCCGGGAAGGGGCGGTGCGGGAGGCGGGGTGTGGGGCGGTAGTGTGGGCCCTGTTCCTGC
CCGCGCGGTGTTCCGCATTCTGCAAGCCTCCGGAGCGCACGTCGGCAGTCGGCTCCCTCGTTGACCGAAT
CACCGACCTCTCTCCCCAGCAATTCACCATGACCGAGTACAAGCCCACGGTGCGCCTCGCCACCCGCGAC
GACGTCCCCAGGGCCGTACGCACCCTCGCCGCCGCGTTCGCCGACTACCCCGCCACGCGCCACACCGTCG
ATCCGGACCGCCACATCGAGCGGGTCACCGAGCTGCAAGAACTCTTCCTCACGCGCGTCGGGCTCGACAT
CGGCAAGGTGTGGGTCGCGGACGACGGCGCCGCGGTGGCGGTCTGGACCACGCCGGAGAGCGTCGAAGCG
GGGGCGGTGTTCGCCGAGATCGGCCCGCGCATGGCCGAGTTGAGCGGTTCCCGGCTGGCCGCGCAGCAAC
AGATGGAAGGCCTCCTGGCGCCGCACCGGCCCAAGGAGCCCGCGTGGTTCCTGGCCACCGTCGGCGTCTC
GCCCGACCACCAGGGCAAGGGTCTGGGCAGCGCCGTCGTGCTCCCCGGAGTGGAGGCGGCCGAGCGCGCC
GGGGTGCCCGCCTTCCTGGAGACCTCCGCGCCCCGCAACCTCCCCTTCTACGAGCGGCTCGGCTTCACCG
TCACCGCCGACGTCGAGGTGCCCGAAGGACCGCGCACCTGGTGCATGACCCGCAAGCCCGGTGCCGAAGG
TAGAGGTTCTCTCCTCACTTGTGGTGATGTTGAAGAAAACCCTGGTCCAATGTCTAGACTGGACAAGAGC
AAAGTCATAAACGGAGCTCTGGAATTACTCAATGGTGTCGGTATCGAAGGCCTGACGACAAGGAAACTCG
CTCAAAAGCTGGGAGTTGAGCAGCCTACCCTGTACTGGCACGTGAAGAACAAGCGGGCCCTGCTCGATGC
CCTGCCAATCGAGATGCTGGACAGGCATCATACCCACTTCTGCCCCCTGGAAGGCGAGTCATGGCAAGAC
TTTCTGCGGAACAACGCCAAGTCATACCGCTGTGCTCTCCTCTCACATCGCGACGGGGCTAAAGTGCATC
TCGGCACCCGCCCAACAGAGAAACAGTACGAAACCCTGGAAAATCAGCTCGCGTTCCTGTGTCAGCAAGG
CTTCTCCCTGGAGAACGCACTGTACGCTCTGTCCGCCGTGGGCCACTTTACACTGGGCTGCGTATTGGAG
GAACAGGAGCATCAAGTAGCAAAAGAGGAAAGAGAGACACCTACCACCGATTCTATGCCCCCACTTCTGA
GACAAGCAATTGAGCTGTTCGACCGGCAGGGAGCCGAACCTGCCTTCCTTTTCGGCCTGGAACTAATCAT
ATGTGGCCTGGAGAAACAGCTAAAGTGCGAAAGCGGCGGGCCGACCGACGCCCTTGACGATTTTGACTTA
GACATGCTCCCAGCCGATGCCCTTGACGACTTTGACCTTGATATGCTGCCTGCTGACGCTCTTGACGATT
TTGACCTTGACATGCTCCCCGGGTAACTAAGTAAGGATCGATCCAAGATATCGTATTCTTAACTATGTTG
CTCCTTTTACGCTATGTGGATACGCTGCTTTAATGCCTTTGTATCATGCTATTGCTTCCCGTATGGCTTT
CATTTTCTCCTCCTTGTATAAATCCTGGTTGCTGTCTCTTTATGAGGAGTTGTGGCCCGTTGTCAGGCAA
CGTGGCGTGGTGTGCACTGTGTTTGCTGACGCAACCCCCACTGGTTGGGGCATTGCCACCACCTGTCAGC
TCCTTTCCGGGACTTTCGCTTTCCCCCTCCCTATTGCCACGGCGGAACTCATCGCCGCCTGCCTTGCCCG
CTGCTGGACAGGGGCTCGGCTGTTGGGCACTGACAATTCCGTGGTGTTGTCGGGGAAGCTGACGTCCTTT
CCATGGCTGCTCGCCTGTGTTGCCACCTGGATTCTGCGCGGGACGTCCTTCTGCTACGTCCCTTCGGCCC
TCAATCCAGCGGACCTTCCTTCCCGCGGCCTGCTGCCGGCTCTGCGGCCTCTTCCGCGTCTTCGCCTTCG
CCCTCAGACGAGTCGGATCTCCCTTTGGGCCGCCTCCCCGCCTGTTTCGCCTCGGCGTCCGGACTAGAGG
TACCTTTAAGACCAATGACTTACAAGGCAGCTGTAGATCTTAGCCACTTTTTAAAAGAAAAGGGGGGACT
GGAAGGGCTAATTCACTCCCAACGAAGACAAGATCTGCTTTTTGCTTGTACTGGGTCTCTCTGGTTAGAC
CAGATCTGAGCCTGGGAGCTCTCTGGCTAACTAGGGAACCCACTGCTTAAGCCTCAATAAAGCTTGCCTT
GAGTGCTTCAAGTAGTGTGTGCCCGTCTGTTGTGTGACTCTGGTAACTAGAGATCCCTCAGACCCTTTTA
GTCAGTGTGGAAAATCTCTAGCAGTAGTAGTTCATGTCATCTTATTATTCAGTATTTATAACTTGCAAAG
AAATGAATATCAGAGAGTGAGAGGAACTTGTTTATTGCAGCTTATAATGGTTACAAATAAAGCAATAGCA
TCACAAATTTCACAAATAAAGCATTTTTTTCACTGCATTCTAGTTGTGGTTTGTCCAAACTCATCAATGT
ATCTTATCATGTCTGGCTCTAGCTATCCCGCCCCTAACTCCGCCCATCCCGCCCCTAACTCCGCCCAGTT
CCGCCCATTCTCCGCCCCATGGCTGACTAATTTTTTTTATTTATGCAGAGGCCGAGGCCGCCTCGGCCTC
TGAGCTATTCCAGAAGTAGTGAGGAGGCTTTTTTGGAGGCCTTTCAAATATGTATCCGCTCATGAGACAA
TAACCCTGATAAATGCTTCAATAATATTGAAAAAGGAAGAGTATGAGTATTCAACATTTCCGTGTCGCCC
TTATTCCCTTTTTTGCGGCATTTTGCCTTCCTGTTTTTGCTCACCCAGAAACGCTGGTGAAAGTAAAAGA
TGCTGAAGATCAGTTGGGTGCACGAGTGGGTTACATCGAACTGGATCTCAACAGCGGTAAGATCCTTGAG
AGTTTTCGCCCCGAAGAACGTTTTCCAATGATGAGCACTTTTAAAGTTCTGCTATGTGGCGCGGTATTAT
CCCGTATTGACGCCGGGCAAGAGCAACTCGGTCGCCGCATACACTATTCTCAGAATGACTTGGTTGAGTA
CTCACCAGTCACAGAAAAGCATCTTACGGATGGCATGACAGTAAGAGAATTATGCAGTGCTGCCATAACC
ATGAGTGATAACACTGCGGCCAACTTACTTCTGACAACGATCGGAGGACCGAAGGAGCTAACCGCTTTTT
TGCACAACATGGGGGATCATGTAACTCGCCTTGATCGTTGGGAACCGGAGCTGAATGAAGCCATACCAAA
CGACGAGCGTGACACCACGATGCCTGTAGCAATGGCAACAACGTTGCGCAAACTATTAACTGGCGAACTA
CTTACTCTAGCTTCCCGGCAACAATTAATAGACTGGATGGAGGCGGATAAAGTTGCAGGACCACTTCTGC
GCTCGGCCCTTCCGGCTGGCTGGTTTATTGCTGATAAATCTGGAGCCGGTGAGCGTGGGTCTCGCGGTAT
CATTGCAGCACTGGGGCCAGATGGTAAGCCCTCCCGTATCGTAGTTATCTACACGACGGGGAGTCAGGCA
ACTATGGATGAACGAAATAGACAGATCGCTGAGATAGGTGCCTCACTGATTAAGCATTGGTAACTGTCAG
ACCAAGTTTACTCATATATACTTTAGATTGATTTAAAACTTCATTTTTAATTTAAAAGGATCTAGGTGAA
GATCCTTTTTGATAATCTCATGACCAAAATCCCTTAACGTGAGTTTTCGTTCCACTGAGCGTCAGACCCC
GTAGAAAAGATCAAAGGATCTTCTTGAGATCCTTTTTTTCTGCGCGTAATCTGCTGCTTGCAAACAAAAA
AACCACCGCTACCAGCGGTGGTTTGTTTGCCGGATCAAGAGCTACCAACTCTTTTTCCGAAGGTAACTGG
CTTCAGCAGAGCGCAGATACCAAATACTGTTCTTCTAGTGTAGCCGTAGTTAGGCCACCACTTCAAGAAC
TCTGTAGCACCGCCTACATACCTCGCTCTGCTAATCCTGTTACCAGTGGCTGCTGCCAGTGGCGATAAGT
CGTGTCTTACCGGGTTGGACTCAAGACGATAGTTACCGGATAAGGCGCAGCGGTCGGGCTGAACGGGGGG
TTCGTGCACACAGCCCAGCTTGGAGCGAACGACCTACACCGAACTGAGATACCTACAGCGTGAGCTATGA
GAAAGCGCCACGCTTCCCGAAGGGAGAAAGGCGGACAGGTATCCGGTAAGCGGCAGGGTCGGAACAGGAG
AGCGCACGAGGGAGCTTCCAGGGGGAAACGCCTGGTATCTTTATAGTCCTGTCGGGTTTCGCCACCTCTG
ACTTGAGCGTCGATTTTTGTGATGCTCGTCAGGGGGGCGGAGCCTATGGAAAAACGCCAGCAACGCGGCC
TTTTTACGGTTCCTGGCCTTTTGCTGGCCTTTTGCTCACATGTTCTTTCCTGCGTTATCCCCTGATTCTG
TGGATAACCGTATTACCGCCTTTGAGTGAGCTGATACCGCTCGCCGCAGCCGAACGACCGAGCGCAGCGA
GTCAGTGAGCGAGGAAGCGGAAGAGCGCCCAATACGCAAACCGCCTCTCCCCGCGCGTTGGCCGATTCAT
TAATGCAGCTGGCACGACAGGTTTCCCGACTGGAAAGCGGGCAGTGAGCGCAACGCAATTAATGTGAGTT
AGCTCACTCATTAGGCACCCCAGGCTTTACACTTTATGCTTCCGGCTCGTATGTTGTGTGGAATTGTGAG
CGGATAACAATTTCACACAGGAAACAGCTATGACCATGATTACGCCAAGCGCGCAATTAACCCTCACTAA
AGGGAACAAAAGCTGGAGCTGCAAGCTTAATGTAGTCTTATGCAATACTCTTGTAGTCTTGCAACATGGT
AACGATGAGTTAGCAACATGCCTTACAAGGAGAGAAAAAGCACCGTGCATGCCGATTGGTGGAAGTAAGG
TGGTACGATCGTGCCTTATTAGGAAGGCAACAGACGGGTCTGACATGGATTGGACGAACCACTGAATTGC
CGCATTGCAGAGATATTGTATTTAAGTGCCTAGCTCGATACATAAACGGGTCTCTCTGGTTAGACCAGAT
CTGAGCCTGGGAGCTCTCTGGCTAACTAGGGAACCCACTGCTTAAGCCTCAATAAAGCTTGCCTTGAGTG
CTTCAAGTAGTGTGTGCCCGTCTGTTGTGTGACTCTGGTAACTAGAGATCCCTCAGACCCTTTTAGTCAG
TGTGGAAAATCTCTAGCAGTGGCGCCCGAACAGGGACTTGAAAGCGAAAGGGAAACCAGAGGAGCTCTCT
CGACGCAGGACTCGGCTTGCTGAAGCGCGCACGGCAAGAGGCGAGGGGCGGCGACTGGTGAGTACGCCAA
AAATTTTGACTAGCGGAGGCTAGAAGGAGAGAGATGGGTGCGAGAGCGTCAGTATTAAGCGGGGGAGAAT
TAGATCGCGATGGGAAAAAATTCGGTTAAGGCCAGGGGGAAAGAAAAAATATAAATTAAAACATATAGTA
TGGGCAAGCAGGGAGCTAGAACGATTCGCAGTTAATCCTGGCCTGTTAGAAACATCAGAAGGCTGTAGAC
AAATACTGGGACAGCTACAACCATCCCTTCAGACAGGATCAGAAGAACTTAGATCATTATATAATACAGT
AGCAACCCTCTATTGTGTGCATCAAAGGATAGAGATAAAAGACACCAAGGAAGCTTTAGACAAGATAGAG
GAAGAGCAAAACAAAAGTAAGACCACCGCACAGCAAGCGGCCGCTGATCTTCAGACCTGGAGGAGGAGAT
ATGAGGGACAATTGGAGAAGTGAATTATATAAATATAAAGTAGTAAAAATTGAACCATTAGGAGTAGCAC
CCACCAAGGCAAAGAGAAGAGTGGTGCAGAGAGAAAAAAGAGCAGTGGGAATAGGAGCTTTGTTCCTTGG
GTTCTTGGGAGCAGCAGGAAGCACTATGGGCGCAGCGTCAATGACGCTGACGGTACAGGCCAGACAATTA
TTGTCTGGTATAGTGCAGCAGCAGAACAATTTGCTGAGGGCTATTGAGGCGCAACAGCATCTGTTGCAAC
TCACAGTCTGGGGCATCAAGCAGCTCCAGGCAAGAATCCTGGCTGTGGAAAGATACCTAAAGGATCAACA
GCTCCTGGGGATTTGGGGTTGCTCTGGAAAACTCATTTGCACCACTGCTGTGCCTTGGAATGCTAGTTGG
AGTAATAAATCTCTGGAACAGATTTGGAATCACACGACCTGGATGGAGTGGGACAGAGAAATTAACAAT
Features (pLannotate 1.2.2; 28 found; start..end, strand, type, name):
      1..267     +  CDS            env (fragment): ENV_HV1H2 - Experimental evidence at protein level: Swiss-Prot protein existence level 1. [Transmembrane protein gp41]: Acts as a class I viral fusion protein. Under the current model, the protein has at least 3 conformational states: pre-fusion native state, pre-hairpin intermediate state, and post-fusion hairpin state. During fusion of viral and target intracellular membranes, the coiled coil regions (heptad repeats) assume a trimer-of-hairpins structure, positioning the fusion peptide in close proximity to the C-terminal region of the ectodomain. The formation of this structure appears to d
    309..426     +  misc_feature   cPPT/CTS: central polypurine tract and central termination sequence of HIV-1
    480..794     +  promoter       tight TRE promoter: Tet-responsive promoter PTight, consisting of seven tet operator sequences followed by the minimal CMV promoter
    816..1850    +  CDS            DUXB: DUXB_HUMAN - Experimental evidence at transcript level: Swiss-Prot protein existence level 2. From Homo sapiens (Human).
   1860..1984    -  protein_bind   attR2: mutant version of attR; recombination site for the Gateway® LR reaction LR Clonase™
   2001..2019    +  CDS            9xHis (fragment): 9xHis affinity tag
   2029..2539    +  promoter       hPGK promoter: human phosphoglycerate kinase 1 promoter
   2549..3145    +  CDS            PuroR (fragment): puromycin N-acetyltransferase; pac from Streptomyces; confers resistance to puromycin
   3200..3897    +  CDS            rtTA3 (fragment): reverse tetracycline transactivator 3 activates expression from Tet-responsive promoters in the presence of doxycycline
   3827..3937    +  CDS            VP48: 3 tandem repeats of the minimal activation domain of herpes simplex virus VP16 (Cheng et al., 2013)
   3973..4521    +  misc_feature   WPRE (fragment): woodchuck hepatitis virus posttranscriptional regulatory element
   4547..4618    +  CDS            nef (fragment): NEF_HV1Z2 - Experimental evidence at protein level: Swiss-Prot protein existence level 1. Extracellular Nef protein targets CD4(+) T-lymphocytes for apoptosis by interacting with CXCR4 surface receptors. From Human immunodeficiency virus type 1 group M subtype D (isolate Z2/CDC-Z34) (HIV-1).
   4620..4853    +  LTR            3' LTR (ΔU3): self-inactivating 3' long terminal repeat (LTR) from HIV-1
   4925..5046    +  polyA_signal   SV40 poly(A) signal: SV40 polyadenylation signal
   5086..5221    +  rep_origin     SV40 ori: SV40 origin of replication
   5229..5292    +  promoter       AmpR promoter: bla
   5293..6153    +  CDS            AmpR: β-lactamase; bla; confers resistance to ampicillin, carbenicillin, and related antibiotics
   6324..6912    +  rep_origin     ori: high-copy-number ColE1/pMB1/pBR322/pUC origin of replication
   7095..7187    +  CDS            lacI (fragment): lac repressor; lacI; The lac repressor binds to the lac operator to inhibit transcription in E. coli. This inhibition can be relieved by adding lactose or isopropyl-β-D-thiogalactopyranoside (IPTG).
   7200..7221    +  protein_bind   CAP binding site: CAP binding activates transcription in the presence of cAMP. E. coli catabolite activator protein
   7236..7266    +  promoter       lac promoter: promoter for the E. coli lac operon
   7274..7290    +  protein_bind   lac operator: The lac repressor binds to the lac operator to inhibit transcription in E. coli. This inhibition can be relieved by adding lactose or isopropyl-β-D-thiogalactopyranoside (IPTG). lac repressor encoded by lacI
   7335..7353    +  promoter       T3 promoter: promoter for bacteriophage T3 RNA polymerase
   7381..7607    +  promoter       RSV promoter: Rous sarcoma virus enhancer/promoter
   7608..7788    +  LTR            5' LTR (truncated): truncated 5' long terminal repeat (LTR) from HIV-1
   7835..7960    +  misc_feature   HIV-1 Ψ: packaging signal of human immunodeficiency virus type 1
   7944..8307    +  CDS            HIV-1 gag (fragment): gag protein from human immunodeficiency virus 1; gag
   8453..8686    +  misc_feature   RRE: The Rev response element (RRE) of HIV-1 allows for Rev-dependent mRNA export from the nucleus to the cytoplasm.
