[The description below was written by a language model from this plasmid's Addgene catalogue record and pLannotate feature annotations shown in this document.]
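Description:
pCW57.1-DUXB-CA is an all-in-one, doxycycline-inducible lentiviral expression vector built on the pCW57.1 backbone, carrying a codon-altered version of the human double-homeobox gene DUXB. It is propagated in E. coli through a high-copy ColE1/pUC-type origin with ampicillin selection (β-lactamase), and the record notes that recombination-deficient strains are used, as is common for LTR-containing plasmids. The lentiviral frame is of the third-generation, self-inactivating type. An RSV promoter fused to a truncated HIV-1 5′ LTR drives genomic RNA production, and is followed by the Ψ packaging signal with a gag fragment, the Rev response element, an env fragment and the cPPT/CTS. A WPRE and a ΔU3 3′ LTR close the transfer cassette, with an SV40 poly(A) signal and SV40 origin lying outside it.

The payload consists of two transcription units. The DUXB coding sequence (about 1 kb, cloned between NheI and SalI) sits downstream of a tight TRE promoter, which comprises seven tet operators and a minimal CMV promoter. A residual attR2 site and a short His-tag fragment remain from the Gateway destination cassette of the parent vector, which probably explains why the total size is smaller than the listed empty backbone. Downstream, a constitutive human PGK promoter drives puromycin N-acetyltransferase together with a reverse tetracycline transactivator annotated as rtTA3 with VP16-derived activation repeats. The table does not annotate the element linking these two coding regions.

Transduced mammalian cells can therefore be selected with puromycin and then induced with doxycycline to express DUXB from a single integrated provirus. The codon alteration changes the nucleotide sequence, but the record does not state why this was done.
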