Addgene plasmid #125027: pCW57.1-DUXB-CA
Purpose: All-in-one lentivector with tet-inducible DUXB (codon sequences altered)
Depositing lab: Stephen Tapscott. Depositing organization: Fred Hutchinson Cancer Center. Publication: DUX4 Suppresses MHC Class I to Promote Cancer Immune Evasion and Resistance to Checkpoint Blockade. Chew GL, Campbell AE, De Neef E, Sutliff NA, Shadle SC, Tapscott SJ, Bradley RK. Dev Cell. 2019 Sep 9;50(5):658-671.e7. doi: 10.1016/j.devcel.2019.06.011. Epub 2019 Jul 18. PubMed 31327741.
Backbone
  Vector backbone: pCW57.1
  Backbone size w/o insert (bp): 9354
  Total vector size (bp): 8819
  Vector type: Mammalian Expression, Lentiviral
  Selectable markers: Puromycin
Growth in bacteria
  Bacterial resistance: Ampicillin, 100 μg/mL
  Growth temperature: 37°C
  Growth strain: NEB Stable
  Growth instructions: We used Stbl3 cells (recombination deficient)
  Copy number: High Copy
Gene/Insert
  Gene/Insert name: DUXB (codon altered)
  Species: H. sapiens (human)
  Insert size (bp): 1038
  Mutation: codon altered
  GenBank ID: NM_001351307
  Entrez Gene: DUXB
  Promoter: TRE
  Cloning method: Restriction Enzyme; 5′ cloning site NheI (not destroyed); 3′ cloning site SalI (not destroyed)
  Sequencing primers: 5′ tcgcctggagaattggc; 3′ agggctgccttggaaaag
Terms and licenses: Academic/Nonprofit Terms; Industry Terms: Not Available to Industry
How to cite: pCW57.1-DUXB-CA was a gift from Stephen Tapscott (Addgene plasmid # 125027 ; http://n2t.net/addgene:125027 ; RRID:Addgene_125027)
